>Addgene plasmid #45721 | pCAGGs-Hoxd10 | addgene partial sequence | sequence record 66491 | pCAGGS5 5'-ggttcggcttctggcgtgtgacc-3'
GTGCTGGTTATTGCGCTGTCTCATCATTTTGGCAAAGAATTCGCGGCCGCCAAATTCCTCCCCAAAATGT
CCTTTCCCAACAGCTCTCCTGCCGCTAATACTTTTTTAGTAGATTCTCTCATCAGTGCGTGCAGGAGTGA
CAGTTTCTACTCCAACAGCGCCAGCATGTATATGCCACCTAGCACAGACATTGGGACTTATGGGATGCAA
ACCTGTGGACTCCTACCGTCTCTGGCTAAAAGAGAAGTTAATCACCAAAATATGGGTATGAATGTACATC
CTTATATACCTCAAGTAGACAGTTGGACAGATCCGAACAGATCTTGTCGAATAGAGCAACCTGTTACACA
GCAGGTCCCCACTTGTTCCTTCACTACAAATATTAAGGAAGAAAGCAATTGCTGCATGTATTCCGATAAG
AGAACCAAACTCATTTCTTCAGACGTCCCTTCCTACCAGAGGCTGGTGTCTGAATCATGCCCCATTGAGA
ACCCCGAGGTTCCCGTCCCAGGATATTTTAGACTGAGCCAGACCTACGCCACTGGGAAAACCCAAGAGTA
CAATAATAGCCCTGAAACGAGTTCAACCGTAATGTTACAGTTAAACCCTCGCGGCAGCTCCAAACCGCAG
CTATCTTCTCAACTTCAGATGGAAAAGAAAATGAATGAAAACCCGAACGGCCAGGACGGCGCGGCTAAAG
TCTCTCAAGTGGAAAGTCCCGAGCCCAAGTCCACGTTGCAAGACGAGAGGAGCTGCCTGCCCGAAGGCTC
CGTGTCCAGCCCCGAGGTCCAGGAGAAGGAGACTAAAGAGGA
