[The description below was written by a language model from this plasmid's Addgene catalogue record.]
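Description:
pCAGGs-Hoxd10 is an expression plasmid built on the pCAGGs backbone (about 4.8 kb without insert) that carries the chicken (Gallus gallus) Hoxd10 gene as an insert of roughly 1.7 kb. It is maintained in E. coli as a high-copy plasmid under ampicillin selection. The record does not list a selectable marker for eukaryotic cells, nor any epitope tag, fusion partner or reporter, so the insert appears to be expressed as an untagged protein, with no built-in way of marking transfected cells.

Expression is driven by the composite CMV / β-actin promoter characteristic of pCAGGs vectors, in which a cytomegalovirus immediate-early enhancer is joined to a β-actin promoter to give strong, broadly active transcription in vertebrate cells and tissues. The Hoxd10 fragment was inserted by restriction cloning at an EcoRI site, which is preserved on both sides of the insert. The fragment can therefore be released with a single enzyme, but this non-directional cloning means orientation is not established by the cloning strategy alone, and the record does not comment on it. No feature table accompanies the entry, so further details such as the origin of replication, intron or polyadenylation signal are not documented here.

Hoxd10 encodes a homeodomain transcription factor involved in positional patterning along the body axis. The plasmid is associated with a study of how Hox protein repertoires, acting through the accessory factor FoxP1, determine motor neuron diversity and connectivity. This points to its use for misexpressing Hoxd10 to test its effect on motor neuron identity, although the record does not state the delivery method or the experimental system.
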