Addgene plasmid #45721: pCAGGs-Hoxd10
Depositing lab: Jeremy Dasen. Depositing organization: NYU Grossman School of Medicine. Publication: Hox repertoires for motor neuron diversity and connectivity gated by a single accessory factor, FoxP1. Dasen JS, De Camilli A, Wang B, Tucker PW, Jessell TM. Cell. 2008 Jul 25;134(2):304-16. doi: 10.1016/j.cell.2008.06.019. PubMed 18662545.
Backbone
  Vector backbone: pCAGGs
  Backbone size w/o insert (bp): 4800
Growth in bacteria
  Bacterial resistance: Ampicillin, 100 μg/mL
  Growth temperature: 37°C
  Growth strain: DH5alpha
  Copy number: High Copy
Gene/Insert
  Gene/Insert name: Hoxd10
  Species: G. gallus (chicken)
  Insert size (bp): 1700
  Entrez Gene: HOXD10
  Promoter: CMV / b-actin
  Cloning method: Restriction Enzyme; 5′ cloning site EcoRI (not destroyed); 3′ cloning site EcoRI (not destroyed)
  Sequencing primers: 5′ unknown; 3′ unknown
Terms and licenses: Academic/Nonprofit Terms; Industry Terms: Not Available to Industry
How to cite: pCAGGs-Hoxd10 was a gift from Jeremy Dasen (Addgene plasmid # 45721 ; http://n2t.net/addgene:45721 ; RRID:Addgene_45721)
